>Addgene plasmid #122042 | pcDNA3-Flag-Siah2 Ring Mutant | addgene full sequence | sequence record 242454 | Addgene NGS Result
GACGGATCGGGAGATCTCCCGATCCCCTATGGTGCACTCTCAGTACAATCTGCTCTGATGCCGCATAGTT
AAGCCAGTATCTGCTCCCTGCTTGTGTGTTGGAGGTCGCTGAGTAGTGCGCGAGCAAAATTTAAGCTACA
ACAAGGCAAGGCTTGACCGACAATTGCATGAAGAATCTGCTTAGGGTTAGGCGTTTTGCGCTGCTTCGCG
ATGTACGGGCCAGATATACGCGTTGACATTGATTATTGACTAGTTATTAATAGTAATCAATTACGGGGTC
ATTAGTTCATAGCCCATATATGGAGTTCCGCGTTACATAACTTACGGTAAATGGCCCGCCTGGCTGACCG
CCCAACGACCCCCGCCCATTGACGTCAATAATGACGTATGTTCCCATAGTAACGCCAATAGGGACTTTCC
ATTGACGTCAATGGGTGGAGTATTTACGGTAAACTGCCCACTTGGCAGTACATCAAGTGTATCATATGCC
AAGTACGCCCCCTATTGACGTCAATGACGGTAAATGGCCCGCCTGGCATTATGCCCAGTACATGACCTTA
TGGGACTTTCCTACTTGGCAGTACATCTACGTATTAGTCATCGCTATTACCATGGTGATGCGGTTTTGGC
AGTACATCAATGGGCGTGGATAGCGGTTTGACTCACGGGGATTTCCAAGTCTCCACCCCATTGACGTCAA
TGGGAGTTTGTTTTGGCACCAAAATCAACGGGACTTTCCAAAATGTCGTAACAACTCCGCCCCATTGACG
CAAATGGGCGGTAGGCGTGTACGGTGGGAGGTCTATATAAGCAGAGCTCTCTGGCTAACTAGAGAACCCA
CTGCTTACTGGCTTATCGAAATTAATACGACTCACTATAGGGAGACCCTAGAACTAGTGGATCCGCCACC
ATGGACTACAAGGACGACGATGACAAAGATCCCCCGATCTCTCGAGGATCCGAATTCCGGAGCGCGATGA
GCCGCCCGTCCTCCACCGGCCCCAGCGCTAACAAACCCTGCAGCAAGCAGCCGCCGCCGCCTCAGACCCC
GCACGCCCCGTCCCCGGCTGCGCCCCCGGCCGCCGCCACCATCTCGGCAGCGGGCCCCGGCTCGTCCGCG
GTGCCCGCCGCGGCAGCGGTGATCTCAGGCCCCGGAGCCGGCGGCGGGGCCGACCCGGTGTCCCCGCAGC
ACCACGAGCTGACCTCGCTCTTCGAGTGCCCGGTCTGCTTTGACTATGTCCTGCCCCCCATTCTGCAGTG
CCAGGCCGGGGCTGGTGCTAACCAATGCCGCCAGAAGTTAAGCTGCTGCCCGACGTGCAGGGGCGCCCTA
ACGCCCAGCATCAGGAACCTGGCTATGGAGAAGGTCGCCTCGGCAGTTCTGTTTCCCTGTAAGTATGCTA
CCACGGGCTGTTCCCTGACTCTACACCATACAGAGAAACCAGAGCATGAAGACATCTGTGAATACCGTCC
TTATTCCTGTCCTTGTCCTGGTGCATCCTGCAAGTGGCAGGGATCCCTGGAAGCTGTGATGTCCCATCTC
ATGCATGCCCACAAGAGTATCACTACCCTTCAGGGAGAGGACATAGTCTTTCTAGCTACAGACATTAACC
TGCCAGGGGCTGTGGACTGGGTGATGATGCAGTCCTGTTTTGGCCACCACTTCATGCTGGTACTTGAAAA
GCAAGAGAAGTACGAAGGCCACCAGCAGTTCTTTGCCATCGTCCTCCTCATTGGCACCCGAAAGCAAGCT
GAGAACTTTGCCTACAGACTGGAGTTGAATGGGAACCGGAGGAGACTGACCTGGGAGGCCACACCTCGGT
CCATTCATGATGGCGTGGCTGCAGCCATCATGAACAGTGACTGTCTTGTTTTTGACACAGCCATAGCACA
TCTCTTTGCAGATAATGGGAACCTTGGAATCAATGTCACGATATCTACATGCTGTCAGTGAGGCTCGAGT
CATCGAATTCGCGGCCGCTCGAGCATGCATCTAGAGGGCCCTATTCTATAGTGTCACCTAAATGCTAGAG
CTCGCTGATCAGCCTCGACTGTGCCTTCTAGTTGCCAGCCATCTGTTGTTTGCCCCTCCCCCGTGCCTTC
CTTGACCCTGGAAGGTGCCACTCCCACTGTCCTTTCCTAATAAAATGAGGAAATTGCATCGCATTGTCTG
AGTAGGTGTCATTCTATTCTGGGGGGTGGGGTGGGGCAGGACAGCAAGGGGGAGGATTGGGAAGACAATA
GCAGGCATGCTGGGGATGCGGTGGGCTCTATGGCTTCTGAGGCGGAAAGAACCAGCTGGGGCTCTAGGGG
GTATCCCC
[124 nt withheld, positions 2319-2442]
CA
[90 nt withheld, positions 2445-2534]
A
[49 nt withheld, positions 2536-2584]
CCTTTGACGTTGGAGTCCACGTTCTTT
[37 nt withheld, positions 2612-2648]
ACCCTATCTCGGTCTATTCTTTTGATTTATAAGGGATTTTGCCGATTTCGGCCTATTGGTTAAAAAATGA
GCTGATTTAACAAAAATTTAACGCGAATTAATTCTGTGGAATGTGTGTCAGTTAGGGTGTGGAAAGTCCC
CAGGCTCCCCAGCAGGCAGAAGTATGCAAAGCATGCATCTCAATTAGTCAGCAACCAGGTGTGGAAAGTC
CCCAGGCTCCCCAGCAGGCAGAAGTATGCAAAGCATGCATCTCAATTAGTCAGCAACCATAGTCCCGCCC
CTAACTCCGCCCATCCCGCCCCTAACTCCGCCCAGTTCCGCCCATTCTCCGCCCCATGGCTGACTAATTT
TTTTTATTTATGCAGAGGCCGAGGCCGCCTCTGCCTCTGAGCTATTCCAGAAGTAGTGAGGAGGCTTTTT
TGGAGGCCTAGGCTTTTGCAAAAAGCTCCCGGGAGCTTGTATATCCATTTTCGGATCTGATCAAGAGACA
GGATGAGGATCGTTTCGCATGATTGAACAAGATGGATTGCACGCAGGTTCTCCGGCCGCTTGGGTGGAGA
GGCTATTCGGCTATGACTGGGCACAACAGACAATCGGCTGCTCTGATGCCGCCGTGTTCCGGCTGTCAGC
GCAGGGGCGCCCGGTTCTTTTTGTCAAGACCGACCTGTCCGGTGCCCTGAATGAACTGCAGGACGAGGCA
GCGCGGCTATCGTGGCTGGCCACGACGGGCGTTCCTTGCGCAGCTGTGCTCGACGTTGTCACTGAAGCGG
GAAGGGACTGGCTGCTATTGGGCGAAGTGCCGGGGCAGGATCTCCTGTCATCTCACCTTGCTCCTGCCGA
GAAAGTATCCATCATGGCTGATGCAATGCGGCGGCTGCATACGCTTGATCCGGCTACCTGCCCATTCGAC
CACCAAGCGAAACATCGCATCGAGCGAGCACGTACTCGGATGGAAGCCGGTCTTGTCGATCAGGATGATC
TGGACGAAGAGCATCAGGGGCTCGCGCCAGCCGAACTGTTCGCCAGGCTCAAGGCGCGCATGCCCGACGG
CGAGGATCTCGTCGTGACCCATGGCGATGCCTGCTTGCCGAATATCATGGTGGAAAATGGCCGCTTTTCT
GGATTCATCGACTGTGGCCGGCTGGGTGTGGCGGACCGCTATCAGGACATAGCGTTGGCTACCCGTGATA
TTGCTGAAGAGCTTGGCGGCGAATGGGCTGACCGCTTCCTCGTGCTTTACGGTATCGCCGCTCCCGATTC
GCAGCGCATCGCCTTCTATCGCCTTCTTGACGAGTTCTTCTGAGCGGGACTCTGGGGTTCGAAATGACCG
ACCAAGCGACGCCCAACCTGCCATCACGAGATTTCGATTCCACCGCCGCCTTCTATGAAAGGTTGGGCTT
CGGAATCGTTTTCCGGGACGCCGGCTGGATGATCCTCCAGCGCGGGGATCTCATGCTGGAGTTCTTCGCC
CACCCCAACTTGTTTATTGCAGCTTATAATGGTTACAAATAAAGCAATAGCATCACAAATTTCACAAATA
AAGCATTTTTTTCACTGCATTCTAGTTGTGGTTTGTCCAAACTCATCAATGTATCTTATCATGTCTGTAT
ACCGTCGACCTCTAGCTAGAGCTTGGCGTAATCATGGTCATAGCTGTTTCCTGTGTGAAATTGTTATCCG
CTCACAATTCCACACAACATACGAGCCGGAAGCATAAAGTGTAAAGCCTGGGGTGCCTAATGAGTGAGCT
AACTCACATTAATTGCGTTGCGCTCACTGCCCGCTTTCCAGTCGGGAAACCTGTCGTGCCAGCTGCATTA
ATGAATCGGCCAACGCGCGGGGAGAGGCGGTTTGCGTATTGGGCGCTCTTCCGCTTCCTCGCTCACTGAC
TCGCTGCGCTCGGTCGTTCGGCTGCGGCGAGCGGTATCAGCTCACTCAAAGGCGGTAATACGGTTATCCA
CAGAATCAGGGGATAACGCAGGAAAGAACATGTGAGCAAAAGGCCAGCAAAAGGCCAGGAACCGTAAAAA
GGCCGCGTTGCTGGCGTTTTTCCATAGGCTCCGCCCCCCTGACGAGCATCACAAAAATCGACGCTCAAGT
CAGAGGTGGCGAAACCCGACAGGACTATAAAGATACCAGGCGTTTCCCCCTGGAAGCTCCCTCGTGCGCT
CTCCTGTTCCGACCCTGCCGCTTACCGGATACCTGTCCGCCTTTCTCCCTTCGGGAAGCGTGGCGCTTTC
TCATAGCTCACGCTGTAGGTATCTCAGTTCGGTGTAGGTCGTTCGCTCCAAGCTGGGCTGTGTGCACGAA
CCCCCCGTTCAGCCCGACCGCTGCGCCTTATCCGGTAACTATCGTCTTGAGTCCAACCCGGTAAGACACG
ACTTATCGCCACTGGCAGCAGCCACTGGTAACAGGATTAGCAGAGCGAGGTATGTAGGCGGTGCTACAGA
GTTCTTGAAGTGGTGGCCTAACTACGGCTACACTAGAAGAACAGTATTTGGTATCTGCGCTCTGCTGAAG
CCAGTTACCTTCGGAAAAAGAGTTGGTAGCTCTTGATCCGGCAAACAAACCACCGCTGGTAGCGGTGGTT
TTTTTGTTTGCAAGCAGCAGATTACGCGCAGAAAAAAAGGATCTCAAGAAGATCCTTTGATCTTTTCTAC
GGGGTCTGACGCTCAGTGGAACGAAAACTCACGTTAAGGGATTTTGGTCATGAGATTATCAAAAAGGATC
TTCACCTAGATCCTTTTAAATTAAAAATGAAGTTTTAAATCAATCTAAAGTATATATGAGTAAACTTGGT
CTGACAGTTACCAATGCTTAATCAGTGAGGCACCTATCTCAGCGATCTGTCTATTTCGTTCATCCATAGT
TGCCTGACTCCCCGTCGTGTAGATAACTACGATACGGGAGGGCTTACCATCTGGCCCCAGTGCTGCAATG
ATACCGCGAGACCCACGCTCACCGGCTCCAGATTTATCAGCAATAAACCAGCCAGCCGGAAGGGCCGAGC
GCAGAAGTGGTCCTGCAACTTTATCCGCCTCCATCCAGTCTATTAATTGTTGCCGGGAAGCTAGAGTAAG
TAGTTCGCCAGTTAATAGTTTGCGCAACGTTGTTGCCATTGCTACAGGCATCGTGGTGTCACGCTCGTCG
TTTGGTATGGCTTCATTCAGCTCCGGTTCCCAACGATCAAGGCGAGTTACATGATCCCCCATGTTGTGCA
AAAAAGCGGTTAGCTCCTTCGGTCCTCCGATCGTTGTCAGAAGTAAGTTGGCCGCAGTGTTATCACTCAT
GGTTATGGCAGCACTGCATAATTCTCTTACTGTCATGCCATCCGTAAGATGCTTTTCTGTGACTGGTGAG
TACTCAACCAAGTCATTCTGAGAATAGTGTATGCGGCGACCGAGTTGCTCTTGCCCGGCGTCAATACGGG
ATAATACCGCGCCACATAGCAGAACTTTAAAAGTGCTCATCATTGGAAAACGTTCTTCGGGGCGAAAACT
CTCAAGGATCTTACCGCTGTTGAGATCCAGTTCGATGTAACCCACTCGTGCACCCAACTGATCTTCAGCA
TCTTTTACTTTCACCAGCGTTTCTGGGTGAGCAAAAACAGGAAGGCAAAATGCCGCAAAAAAGGGAATAA
GGGCGACACGGAAATGTTGAATACTCATACTCTTCCTTTTTCAATATTATTGAAGCATTTATCAGGGTTA
TTGTCTCATGAGCGGATACATATTTGAATGTATTTAGAAAAATAAACAAATAGGGGTTCCGCGCACATTT
CCCCGAAAAGTGCCACCTGACGTC
Features (pLannotate 1.2.2; 23 found; start..end, strand, type, name):
     28..80      -  misc_feature   bom (fragment): basis of mobility region from pBR322
    235..614     +  enhancer       CMV enhancer: human cytomegalovirus immediate early enhancer
    615..818     +  promoter       CMV promoter: human cytomegalovirus (CMV) immediate early promoter
    814..847     +  LTR            5' LTR (truncated) (fragment): truncated 5' long terminal repeat (LTR) from HIV-1
    863..881     +  promoter       T7 promoter: promoter for bacteriophage T7 RNA polymerase
    888..904     +  misc_feature   MCS (fragment): pBluescript multiple cloning site
    917..936     +  CDS            FLAG (fragment): FLAG® epitope tag, followed by an enterokinase cleavage site
    977..1948    +  CDS            Siah2: SIAH2_MOUSE - Experimental evidence at protein level: Swiss-Prot protein existence level 1. E3 ubiquitin-protein ligase that mediates ubiquitination and subsequent proteasomal degradation of target proteins (PubMed:11257006, PubMed:14645235, PubMed:14645526, PubMed:17003045, PubMed:9637679, PubMed:24809345, PubMed:26070566). E3 ubiquitin ligases accept ubiquitin from an E2 ubiquitin-conjugating enzyme in the form of a thioester and then directly transfers the ubiquitin to targeted substrates (PubMed:11257006, PubMed:14645235, PubMed:14645526, PubMed:17003045, PubMed:9637679, PubMed:26070566).
   2005..2023    -  promoter       SP6 promoter: promoter for bacteriophage SP6 RNA polymerase
   2049..2273    +  polyA_signal   bGH poly(A) signal: bovine growth hormone polyadenylation signal
   2277..2298    +  promoter       SV40 promoter (fragment): SV40 enhancer and early promoter
   2319..2747    +  rep_origin     f1 ori (sequence partly withheld): f1 bacteriophage origin of replication; arrow indicates direction of (+) strand synthesis
   2761..3090    +  promoter       SV40 promoter: SV40 enhancer and early promoter
   3157..3948    +  CDS            neo: KKA2_KLEPN - Also known as kan, nptII. Experimental evidence at protein level: Swiss-Prot protein existence level 1. Resistance to kanamycin, neomycin, paromomycin, ribostamycin, butirosin and gentamicin B. From Klebsiella pneumoniae.
   3972..4130    +  CDS            ble (fragment): BLE_KLEPN - Experimental evidence at protein level: Swiss-Prot protein existence level 1. Binding protein with a strong affinity to the bleomycin family of antibiotics. Binds to CL990; an antimitotic-antibiotic compound. From Klebsiella pneumoniae.
   4125..4246    +  polyA_signal   SV40 poly(A) signal: SV40 polyadenylation signal
   4319..4335    -  protein_bind   lac operator: The lac repressor binds to the lac operator to inhibit transcription in E. coli. This inhibition can be relieved by adding lactose or isopropyl-β-D-thiogalactopyranoside (IPTG). lac repressor encoded by lacI
   4343..4373    -  promoter       lac promoter: promoter for the E. coli lac operon
   4388..4409    -  protein_bind   CAP binding site: CAP binding activates transcription in the presence of cAMP. E. coli catabolite activator protein
   4422..4514    -  CDS            lacI (fragment): lac repressor; lacI; The lac repressor binds to the lac operator to inhibit transcription in E. coli. This inhibition can be relieved by adding lactose or isopropyl-β-D-thiogalactopyranoside (IPTG).
   4697..5285    -  rep_origin     ori: high-copy-number ColE1/pMB1/pBR322/pUC origin of replication
   5456..6316    -  CDS            AmpR: β-lactamase; bla; confers resistance to ampicillin, carbenicillin, and related antibiotics
   6317..6421    -  promoter       AmpR promoter: bla
