[The description below was written by a language model from this plasmid's Addgene catalogue record and pLannotate feature annotations shown in this document.]
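Description:
pcDNA3-Flag-Siah2 Ring Mutant is a mammalian expression plasmid of about 6.5 kb, built on the pcDNA3 backbone, that produces a RING-domain mutant of mouse Siah2 carrying an N-terminal FLAG epitope. It is maintained in E. coli at high copy through a ColE1/pUC-type origin and selected with ampicillin via the β-lactamase gene and its own promoter. An f1 origin is also present, allowing single-stranded DNA production. For mammalian cells, a separate cassette places the neomycin phosphotransferase gene under the SV40 enhancer/early promoter with an SV40 polyadenylation signal, so stably transfected cells can be selected with G418. The short hits annotated as HIV-1 LTR, ble, lacI and bom are fragments, most likely backbone remnants or chance matches rather than functional elements.

The expression cassette is driven by the human cytomegalovirus immediate early enhancer and promoter and terminated by the bovine growth hormone polyadenylation signal. T7 and SP6 phage promoters flank the insert and can serve for in vitro transcription or as sequencing primer sites. The FLAG tag lies just upstream of the Siah2 coding sequence and permits detection or immunoprecipitation of the protein. Siah2 is an E3 ubiquitin ligase that directs substrates to proteasomal degradation. The recorded mutation (deletion of H98 with L99A, V100G and C101A) alters residues in its RING domain, the region through which such ligases engage E2 enzymes, so the mutant would be expected to be impaired in ligase activity, although the record does not state this. The stated purpose is simply expression of Siah2 RM. Such a construct would typically serve as a comparison with wild-type Siah2 in ubiquitination and substrate stability studies. The restriction sites used for cloning are not recorded.
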