Addgene plasmid #122042: pcDNA3-Flag-Siah2 Ring Mutant
Purpose: express Siah2 RM
Depositing lab: Ze'ev Ronai.
Backbone
  Vector backbone: pcDNA3
  Vector type: Mammalian Expression
Growth in bacteria
  Bacterial resistance: Ampicillin, 100 μg/mL
  Growth temperature: 37°C
  Growth strain: DH5alpha
  Copy number: High Copy
Gene/Insert
  Gene/Insert name: Siah2 RM
  Species: M. musculus (mouse)
  Mutation: Ring mutant deletion H98, L99A, V100G, C101A
  Entrez Gene: Siah2 (a.k.a. Sinh2, AA415433)
  Tag / fusion protein: Flag (N terminal on insert)
  Cloning method: Restriction Enzyme; 5′ cloning site Unknown (unknown if destroyed); 3′ cloning site Unknown (unknown if destroyed)
Terms and licenses: Academic/Nonprofit Terms; Industry Terms: Not Available to Industry
How to cite: pcDNA3-Flag-Siah2 Ring Mutant was a gift from Ze'ev Ronai (Addgene plasmid # 122042 ; http://n2t.net/addgene:122042 ; RRID:Addgene_122042)
